>Addgene plasmid #222861 | pcDNA3.1-CMV-SV40NLS-OgeuIscBE193A-3XHA | addgene full sequence | sequence record 449449 | Addgene NGS Result
TCTGACAGTTACCAATGCTTAATCAGTGAGGCACCTATCTCAGCGATCTGTCTATTTCGTTCATCCATAG
TTGCCTGACTCCCCGTCGTGTAGATAACTACGATACGGGAGGGCTTACCATCTGGCCCCAGTGCTGCAAT
GATACCGCGAGACCCACGCTCACCGGCTCCAGATTTATCAGCAATAAACCAGCCAGCCGGAAGGGCCGAG
CGCAGAAGTGGTCCTGCAACTTTATCCGCCTCCATCCAGTCTATTAATTGTTGCCGGGAAGCTAGAGTAA
GTAGTTCGCCAGTTAATAGTTTGCGCAACGTTGTTGCCATTGCTACAGGCATCGTGGTGTCACGCTCGTC
GTTTGGTATGGCTTCATTCAGCTCCGGTTCCCAACGATCAAGGCGAGTTACATGATCCCCCATGTTGTGC
AAAAAAGCGGTTAGCTCCTTCGGTCCTCCGATCGTTGTCAGAAGTAAGTTGGCCGCAGTGTTATCACTCA
TGGTTATGGCAGCACTGCATAATTCTCTTACTGTCATGCCATCCGTAAGATGCTTTTCTGTGACTGGTGA
GTACTCAACCAAGTCATTCTGAGAATAGTGTATGCGGCGACCGAGTTGCTCTTGCCCGGCGTCAATACGG
GATAATACCGCGCCACATAGCAGAACTTTAAAAGTGCTCATCATTGGAAAACGTTCTTCGGGGCGAAAAC
TCTCAAGGATCTTACCGCTGTTGAGATCCAGTTCGATGTAACCCACTCGTGCACCCAACTGATCTTCAGC
ATCTTTTACTTTCACCAGCGTTTCTGGGTGAGCAAAAACAGGAAGGCAAAATGCCGCAAAAAAGGGAATA
AGGGCGACACGGAAATGTTGAATACTCATACTCTTCCTTTTTCAATATTATTGAAGCATTTATCAGGGTT
ATTGTCTCATGAGCGGATACATATTTGAATGTATTTAGAAAAATAAACAAATAGGGGTTCCGCGCACATT
TCCCCGAAAAGTGCCACCTGACGTCGACGGATCGGGAGATCTCCCGATCCCCTATGGTGCACTCTCAGTA
CAATCTGCTCTGATGCCGCATAGTTAAGCCAGTATCTGCTCCCTGCTTGTGTGTTGGAGGTCGCTGAGTA
GTGCGCGAGCAAAATTTAAGCTACAACAAGGCAAGGCTTGACCGACAATTGCATGAAGAATCTGCTTAGG
GTTAGGCGTTTTGCGCTGCTTCGCGATGTACGGGCCAGATATACGCGTTGACATTGATTATTGACTAGTT
ATTAATAGTAATCAATTACGGGGTCATTAGTTCATAGCCCATATATGGAGTTCCGCGTTACATAACTTAC
GGTAAATGGCCCGCCTGGCTGACCGCCCAACGACCCCCGCCCATTGACGTCAATAATGACGTATGTTCCC
ATAGTAACGCCAATAGGGACTTTCCATTGACGTCAATGGGTGGAGTATTTACGGTAAACTGCCCACTTGG
CAGTACATCAAGTGTATCATATGCCAAGTACGCCCCCTATTGACGTCAATGACGGTAAATGGCCCGCCTG
GCATTATGCCCAGTACATGACCTTATGGGACTTTCCTACTTGGCAGTACATCTACGTATTAGTCATCGCT
ATTACCATGGTGATGCGGTTTTGGCAGTACATCAATGGGCGTGGATAGCGGTTTGACTCACGGGGATTTC
CAAGTCTCCACCCCATTGACGTCAATGGGAGTTTGTTTTGGCACCAAAATCAACGGGACTTTCCAAAATG
TCGTAACAACTCCGCCCCATTGACGCAAATGGGCGGTAGGCGTGTACGGTGGGAGGTCTATATAAGCAGA
GCTCTCTGGCTAACTAGAGAACCCACTGCTTACTGGCTTATCGAAATTAATACGACTCACTATAGGGAGA
CCCAAGCTGGCTAGCGTTTAAACTTAAGCTTGCCACCATGGGATCTCCAAAAAAGAAACGGAAGGTGGGA
TCTATGGCCGTGGTCTACGTGATCTCTAAGTCCGGCAAACCACTGATGCCCACCACCAGATGCGGCCACG
TGCGGATCTTGCTCAAGGAAGGCAAGGCTAGAGTGGTGGAAAGAAAGCCCTTCACCATCCAGCTGACCTA
CGAGTCTGCCGAGGAAACCCAGCCTCTGGTGCTGGGCATTGACCCTGGCAGAACCAATATCGGTATGAGC
GTGGTGACCGAGAGCGGAGAGAGCGTGTTCAACGCCCAAATCGAGACAAGAAACAAGGACGTGCCTAAGC
TGATGAAGGACAGAAAGCAGTATAGGATGGCCCACAGAAGGCTGAAGCGGCGGTGCAAAAGACGGCGGAG
AGCCAAGGCTGCCGGCACCGCCTTCGAGGAGGGCGAAAAGCAAAGACTGCTGCCTGGCTGCTTCAAGCCT
ATTACATGCAAGAGCATCCGGAACAAGGAAGCCAGATTCAACAACCGCAAGCGGCCTGTGGGATGGCTGA
CACCTACCGCCAATCACCTGCTGGTCACCCACCTGAACGTGGTTAAGAAGGTGCAGAAGATCCTGCCCGT
GGCCAAGGTGGTGCTGGCCCTGAATCGGTTCAGCTTTATGGCCATGAACAACCCCAAGGTTCAGAGATGG
CAGTACCAGCGGGGCCCTCTGTACGGCAAAGGCAGCGTGGAAGAGGCCGTGTCCATGCAGCAGGATGGAC
ACTGCCTGTTTTGTAAACACGGCATCGACCACTACCACCACGTGGTCCCCAGAAGAAAGAACGGCAGCGA
GACACTGGAAAACAGAGTGGGCCTTTGTGAAGAACACCATAGACTGGTGCACACAGATAAGGAGTGGGAG
GCCAACCTGGCCAGCAAGAAGTCTGGAATGAACAAGAAATACCACGCCCTGTCTGTGCTGAACCAGATCA
TCCCCTACCTGGCTGATCAGCTGGCCGATATGTTCCCCGGAAATTTCTGCGTGACAAGCGGCCAAGACAC
CTATCTGTTTCGGGAAGAGCATGGCATCCCTAAGGACCACTACCTGGACGCCTACTGCATCGCCTGCAGC
GCACTGACCGACGCCAAGAAGGTGAGCAGCCCTAAGGGCAGACCATACATGGTGCACCAGTTCAGAAGGC
ATGATAGACAGGCCTGTCACAAGGCCAATCTGAACCGGAGCTACTACATGGGCGGCAAGCTCGTTGCCAC
CAACCGGCACAAAGCTATGGACCAGAAAACTGACAGCCTGGAAGAGTACAGAGCCGCTCACAGCGCCGCT
GACGTGTCTAAACTGACCGTGAAGCACCCTTCTGCTCAGTACAAGGATATGAGCAGAATCATGCCTGGCA
GCATCCTGGTGAGCGGCGAGGGCAAACTGTTCACACTGAGCAGATCTGAGGGAAGAAACAAAGGCCAGGT
GAACTACTTCGTGTCCACCGAGGGCATCAAGTACTGGGCCAGAAAGTGCCAGTATCTGCGGAACAACGGC
GGACTGCAGATCTACGTGGGATCCAAAAGGCCGGCGGCCACGAAAAAGGCCGGCCAGGCAAAAAAGAAAA
AGGGATCTTACCCATACGATGTTCCAGATTACGCTTACCCATACGATGTTCCAGATTACGCTTACCCATA
CGATGTTCCAGATTACGCTTGAGGCCGCTCGAGTCTAGAGGGCCCGTTTAAACCCGCTGATCAGCCTCGA
CTGTGCCTTCTAGTTGCCAGCCATCTGTTGTTTGCCCCTCCCCCGTGCCTTCCTTGACCCTGGAAGGTGC
CACTCCCACTGTCCTTTCCTAATAAAATGAGGAAATTGCATCGCATTGTCTGAGTAGGTGTCATTCTATT
CTGGGGGGTGGGGTGGGGCAGGACAGCAAGGGGGAGGATTGGGAAGACAATAGCAGGCATGCTGGGGATG
CGGTGGGCTCTATGGCTTCTGAGGCGGAAAGAACCAGCTGGGGCTCTAGGGGGTATCCCC
[124 nt withheld, positions 3911-4034]
C
[91 nt withheld, positions 4036-4126]
A
[49 nt withheld, positions 4128-4176]
CCTTTGACGTTGGAGTCCACGTTCTTT
[37 nt withheld, positions 4204-4240]
ACCCTATCTCGGTCTATTCTTTTGATTTATAAGGGATTTTGCCGATTTCGGCCTATTGGTTAAAAAATGA
GCTGATTTAACAAAAATTTAACGCGAATTAATTCTGTGGAATGTGTGTCAGTTAGGGTGTGGAAAGTCCC
CAGGCTCCCCAGCAGGCAGAAGTATGCAAAGCATGCATCTCAATTAGTCAGCAACCAGGTGTGGAAAGTC
CCCAGGCTCCCCAGCAGGCAGAAGTATGCAAAGCATGCATCTCAATTAGTCAGCAACCATAGTCCCGCCC
CTAACTCCGCCCATCCCGCCCCTAACTCCGCCCAGTTCCGCCCATTCTCCGCCCCATGGCTGACTAATTT
TTTTTATTTATGCAGAGGCCGAGGCCGCCTCTGCCTCTGAGCTATTCCAGAAGTAGTGAGGAGGCTTTTT
TGGAGGCCTAGGCTTTTGCAAAAAGCTCCCGGGAGCTTGTATATCCATTTTCGGATCTGATCAAGAGACA
GGATGAGGATCGTTTCGCATGATTGAACAAGATGGATTGCACGCAGGTTCTCCGGCCGCTTGGGTGGAGA
GGCTATTCGGCTATGACTGGGCACAACAGACAATCGGCTGCTCTGATGCCGCCGTGTTCCGGCTGTCAGC
GCAGGGGCGCCCGGTTCTTTTTGTCAAGACCGACCTGTCCGGTGCCCTGAATGAACTGCAGGACGAGGCA
GCGCGGCTATCGTGGCTGGCCACGACGGGCGTTCCTTGCGCAGCTGTGCTCGACGTTGTCACTGAAGCGG
GAAGGGACTGGCTGCTATTGGGCGAAGTGCCGGGGCAGGATCTCCTGTCATCTCACCTTGCTCCTGCCGA
GAAAGTATCCATCATGGCTGATGCAATGCGGCGGCTGCATACGCTTGATCCGGCTACCTGCCCATTCGAC
CACCAAGCGAAACATCGCATCGAGCGAGCACGTACTCGGATGGAAGCCGGTCTTGTCGATCAGGATGATC
TGGACGAAGAGCATCAGGGGCTCGCGCCAGCCGAACTGTTCGCCAGGCTCAAGGCGCGCATGCCCGACGG
CGAGGATCTCGTCGTGACCCATGGCGATGCCTGCTTGCCGAATATCATGGTGGAAAATGGCCGCTTTTCT
GGATTCATCGACTGTGGCCGGCTGGGTGTGGCGGACCGCTATCAGGACATAGCGTTGGCTACCCGTGATA
TTGCTGAAGAGCTTGGCGGCGAATGGGCTGACCGCTTCCTCGTGCTTTACGGTATCGCCGCTCCCGATTC
GCAGCGCATCGCCTTCTATCGCCTTCTTGACGAGTTCTTCTGAGCGGGACTCTGGGGTTCGAAATGACCG
ACCAAGCGACGCCCAACCTGCCATCACGAGATTTCGATTCCACCGCCGCCTTCTATGAAAGGTTGGGCTT
CGGAATCGTTTTCCGGGACGCCGGCTGGATGATCCTCCAGCGCGGGGATCTCATGCTGGAGTTCTTCGCC
CACCCCAACTTGTTTATTGCAGCTTATAATGGTTACAAATAAAGCAATAGCATCACAAATTTCACAAATA
AAGCATTTTTTTCACTGCATTCTAGTTGTGGTTTGTCCAAACTCATCAATGTATCTTATCATGTCTGTAT
ACCGTCGACCTCTAGCTAGAGCTTGGCGTAATCATGGTCATAGCTGTTTCCTGTGTGAAATTGTTATCCG
CTCACAATTCCACACAACATACGAGCCGGAAGCATAAAGTGTAAAGCCTGGGGTGCCTAATGAGTGAGCT
AACTCACATTAATTGCGTTGCGCTCACTGCCCGCTTTCCAGTCGGGAAACCTGTCGTGCCAGCTGCATTA
ATGAATCGGCCAACGCGCGGGGAGAGGCGGTTTGCGTATTGGGCGCTCTTCCGCTTCCTCGCTCACTGAC
TCGCTGCGCTCGGTCGTTCGGCTGCGGCGAGCGGTATCAGCTCACTCAAAGGCGGTAATACGGTTATCCA
CAGAATCAGGGGATAACGCAGGAAAGAACATGTGAGCAAAAGGCCAGCAAAAGGCCAGGAACCGTAAAAA
GGCCGCGTTGCTGGCGTTTTTCCATAGGCTCCGCCCCCCTGACGAGCATCACAAAAATCGACGCTCAAGT
CAGAGGTGGCGAAACCCGACAGGACTATAAAGATACCAGGCGTTTCCCCCTGGAAGCTCCCTCGTGCGCT
CTCCTGTTCCGACCCTGCCGCTTACCGGATACCTGTCCGCCTTTCTCCCTTCGGGAAGCGTGGCGCTTTC
TCATAGCTCACGCTGTAGGTATCTCAGTTCGGTGTAGGTCGTTCGCTCCAAGCTGGGCTGTGTGCACGAA
CCCCCCGTTCAGCCCGACCGCTGCGCCTTATCCGGTAACTATCGTCTTGAGTCCAACCCGGTAAGACACG
ACTTATCGCCACTGGCAGCAGCCACTGGTAACAGGATTAGCAGAGCGAGGTATGTAGGCGGTGCTACAGA
GTTCTTGAAGTGGTGGCCTAACTACGGCTACACTAGAAGAACAGTATTTGGTATCTGCGCTCTGCTGAAG
CCAGTTACCTTCGGAAAAAGAGTTGGTAGCTCTTGATCCGGCAAACAAACCACCGCTGGTAGCGGTGGTT
TTTTTGTTTGCAAGCAGCAGATTACGCGCAGAAAAAAAGGATCTCAAGAAGATCCTTTGATCTTTTCTAC
GGGGTCTGACGCTCAGTGGAACGAAAACTCACGTTAAGGGATTTTGGTCATGAGATTATCAAAAAGGATC
TTCACCTAGATCCTTTTAAATTAAAAATGAAGTTTTAAATCAATCTAAAGTATATATGAGTAAACTTGG
Features (pLannotate 1.2.2; 23 found; start..end, strand, type, name):
      9..869     -  CDS            AmpR: β-lactamase; bla; confers resistance to ampicillin, carbenicillin, and related antibiotics
    870..974     -  promoter       AmpR promoter: bla
   1033..1085    -  misc_feature   bom (fragment): basis of mobility region from pBR322
   1240..1619    +  enhancer       CMV enhancer: human cytomegalovirus immediate early enhancer
   1620..1823    +  promoter       CMV promoter: human cytomegalovirus (CMV) immediate early promoter
   1819..1852    +  LTR            5' LTR (truncated) (fragment): truncated 5' long terminal repeat (LTR) from HIV-1
   1868..1886    +  promoter       T7 promoter: promoter for bacteriophage T7 RNA polymerase
   3455..3502    +  CDS            nucleoplasmin NLS: bipartite nuclear localization signal from nucleoplasmin
   3509..3525    +  CDS            3xHA (fragment): three tandem HA epitope tags
   3536..3552    +  CDS            3xHA (fragment): three tandem HA epitope tags
   3563..3590    +  CDS            3xHA (fragment): three tandem HA epitope tags
   3641..3865    +  polyA_signal   bGH poly(A) signal: bovine growth hormone polyadenylation signal
   3869..3890    +  promoter       SV40 promoter (fragment): SV40 enhancer and early promoter
   3911..4339    +  rep_origin     f1 ori (sequence partly withheld): f1 bacteriophage origin of replication; arrow indicates direction of (+) strand synthesis
   4353..4682    +  promoter       SV40 promoter: SV40 enhancer and early promoter
   4749..5540    +  CDS            neo: KKA2_KLEPN - Also known as kan, nptII. Experimental evidence at protein level: Swiss-Prot protein existence level 1. Resistance to kanamycin, neomycin, paromomycin, ribostamycin, butirosin and gentamicin B. From Klebsiella pneumoniae.
   5564..5722    +  CDS            ble (fragment): BLE_KLEPN - Experimental evidence at protein level: Swiss-Prot protein existence level 1. Binding protein with a strong affinity to the bleomycin family of antibiotics. Binds to CL990; an antimitotic-antibiotic compound. From Klebsiella pneumoniae.
   5717..5838    +  polyA_signal   SV40 poly(A) signal: SV40 polyadenylation signal
   5911..5927    -  protein_bind   lac operator: The lac repressor binds to the lac operator to inhibit transcription in E. coli. This inhibition can be relieved by adding lactose or isopropyl-β-D-thiogalactopyranoside (IPTG). lac repressor encoded by lacI
   5935..5965    -  promoter       lac promoter: promoter for the E. coli lac operon
   5980..6001    -  protein_bind   CAP binding site: CAP binding activates transcription in the presence of cAMP. E. coli catabolite activator protein
   6014..6106    -  CDS            lacI (fragment): lac repressor; lacI; The lac repressor binds to the lac operator to inhibit transcription in E. coli. This inhibition can be relieved by adding lactose or isopropyl-β-D-thiogalactopyranoside (IPTG).
   6289..6877    -  rep_origin     ori: high-copy-number ColE1/pMB1/pBR322/pUC origin of replication
