[The description below was written by a language model from this plasmid's Addgene catalogue record and pLannotate feature annotations shown in this document.]
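Description:
pcDNA3.1-CMV-SV40NLS-OgeuIscBE193A-3XHA is a roughly 7.0 kb mammalian expression plasmid on the pcDNA3.1 backbone that encodes a nickase version of OgeuIscB, a compact RNA-guided nuclease of the IscB family considered ancestral to Cas9. It is maintained in E. coli through a high-copy ColE1/pUC-type origin with β-lactamase-mediated ampicillin selection. It also carries an f1 origin and an SV40 promoter–neo–SV40 poly(A) cassette that allows G418 selection of transfected mammalian cells.

The expression unit consists of the CMV immediate-early enhancer and promoter, followed by a T7 promoter, the 1,485 bp OgeuIscB coding region, and the bovine growth hormone polyadenylation signal. The IscB open reading frame itself is not annotated in the feature table. It presumably occupies the unannotated gap between the T7 promoter and the C-terminal bipartite nucleoplasmin NLS and triple HA epitope tag, which provide nuclear import and detection by immunoblot or immunostaining. The plasmid name indicates an N-terminal SV40 NLS, but this is not annotated. The catalogue instead lists "ITR2" as an N-terminal tag, and no ITR appears in the feature table. The catalogue gives the species as human, which may reflect the expression host or codon usage rather than the origin of the gene.

The E193A substitution is recorded as the nickase mutation and as the only difference from the parental OgeuIscB expression plasmid. No guide (ωRNA) expression cassette is annotated, so the guide would have to be supplied separately. The construct is intended for expressing the IscB nickase in mammalian cells for CRISPR-type genome-targeting work, deposited alongside a study on engineering small Cas9 hybrids through molecular modelling.
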