Addgene plasmid #222861: pcDNA3.1-CMV-SV40NLS-OgeuIscBE193A-3XHA
Purpose: This plasmid codes for the OgeuIscB nickase
Depositing lab: Vincent Dion. Depositing organization: Cardiff University. Publication: Developing small Cas9 hybrids using molecular modeling. Mangin A, Dion V, Menzies G. bioRxiv 2023.10.24.563270 10.1101/2023.10.24.563270.
Backbone
  Vector backbone: pcDNA3.1
  Vector type: Mammalian Expression, CRISPR
  Selectable markers: Neomycin (select with G418) ; Kanamycin
Growth in bacteria
  Bacterial resistance: Ampicillin, 100 μg/mL
  Growth temperature: 37°C
  Growth strain: DH5alpha
  Copy number: High Copy
Gene/Insert
  Gene/Insert name: OgeuIscB Nickase
  Species: H. sapiens (human)
  Insert size (bp): 1485
  Mutation: E193A for nickase mutation
  Promoter: CMV
  Tag / fusion protein: ITR2 (N terminal on insert); 3X HA and Nucleoplasmin NLS (C terminal on insert)
  Cloning method: Unknown
Resource information
  A portion of this plasmid was derived from a plasmid made by: The original plasmid is pHS0810 (Addgene #176540). The E193A mutation is the only difference with the pHS0810 plasmid.
Terms and licenses: Academic/Nonprofit Terms; Industry Terms: Not Available to Industry
Depositor comments: Please visit https://doi.org/10.1101/2023.10.24.563270 for bioRxiv preprint.
How to cite: pcDNA3.1-CMV-SV40NLS-OgeuIscBE193A-3XHA was a gift from Vincent Dion (Addgene plasmid # 222861 ; http://n2t.net/addgene:222861 ; RRID:Addgene_222861)
